>Addgene plasmid #67481 | pCMV2-OCT-HA-eGFP | addgene partial sequence | sequence record 118262 | BGH-rev 5'-TAGAAGGCACAGTCGAGG-3'
GGGCTTCATGATGTCCCCATAATTTTTGGCAGAGGGAAAAAGATCTGCTAGCAAGCTTCTCGAGTCATTA
CTTGTACAGCTCGTCCATGCCGAGAGTGATCCCGGCGGCGGTCACGAACTCCAGCAGGACCATGTGATCG
CGCTTCTCGTTGGGGTCTTTGCTCAGGGCGGACTGGGTGCTCAGGTAGTGGTTGTCGGGCAGCAGCACGG
GGCCGTCGCCGATGGGGGTGTTCTGCTGGTAGTGGTCGGCGAGCTGCACGCTGCCGTCCTCGATGTTGTG
GCGGATCTTGAAGTTCACCTTGATGCCGTTCTTCTGCTTGTCGGCCATGATATAGACGTTGTGGCTGTTG
TAGTTGTACTCCAGCTTGTGCCCCAGGATGTTGCCGTCCTCCTTGAAGTCGATGCCCTTCAGCTCGATGC
GGTTCACCAGGGTGTCGCCCTCGAACTTCACCTCGGCGCGGGTCTTGTAGTTGCCGTCGTCCTTGAAGAA
GATGGTGCGCTCCTGGACGTAGCCTTCGGGCATGGCGGACTTGAAGAAGTCGTGCTGCTTCATGTGGTCG
GGGTAGCGGCTGAAGCACTGCACGCCGTAGGTCAGGGTGGTCACGAGGGTGGGCCAGGGCACGGGCAGCT
TGCCGGTGGTGCAGATGAACTTCAGGGTCAGCTTGCCGTAGGTGGCATCGCCCTCGCCCTCGCCGGACAC
GCTGAACTTGTGGCCGTTTACGTCGCCGTCCAGCTCGACCAGGATGGGCACCACCCCGGTGAACAGCTCC
TCGCCCTTGCTCACGAATTCAGCGTAATCTGGAACATCGTATGGGTAGGATCCCTGGACTGGCTTCCCAT
ACCGAAAATTTCGAACCATGGAAGTGTGAGCCTTTCTAA
