>Addgene plasmid #67481 | pCMV2-OCT-HA-eGFP | addgene partial sequence | sequence record 119592 | EGFP-N 5'-CGTCGCCGTCCAGCTCGACCAG-3'
CCTTGCTCACGAATTCAGCGTAATCTGGAACATCGTATGGGTAGGATCCCTGGACTGGCTTCCCATACCG
AAAATTTCGAACCATGGAAGTGTGAGCCTTTCTAAGAGCTGCCTTGTTGAGCAGGATTCTCAAATTAGAC
AGCATGGTACCTCCGGATCGATAATTCTAGAGGGCCCGTTTAAACGCTAGCCAGCTTGGGTCTCCCTATA
GTGAGTCGTATTAATTTCGATAAGCCAGTAAGCAGTGGGTTCTCTAGTTAGCCAGAGAGCTCTGCTTATA
TAGACCTCCCACCGTACACGCCTACCGCCCATTTGCGTCAATGGGGCGGAGTTGTTACGACATTTTGGAA
AGTCCCGTTGATTTTGGTGCCAAAACAAACTCCCATTGACGTCAATGGGGTGGAGACTTGGAAATCCCCG
TGAGTCAAACCGCTAACGCGTATATCTGGCCCGTACATCGCGAAGCAGCGCAAAACGCCTAACCCTAAGC
AGATTCTTCATGCAATTGTCGGTCAAGCCTTGCCTTGTTGTAGCTTAAATTTTGCTCGCGCACTACTCAG
CGACCTCCAACACACAAGCAGGGAGCAGATACTGGCTTAACTATGCGGCATCAGAGCAGATTGTACTGAG
AGTGCACCATAGGGGATCGGGAGATCTCCCGATCCGTCGACGTCAGGTGGCACTTTTCGGGGAAATGTGC
GCGGAACCCCTATTTGTTTATTTTTCTAAATACATTCAAATATGTATCCGCTCATGAGACAATAACCCTG
ATAAATGCTTCAATAATATTGAAAAAGGAAGAGTATGAGTATTCAACATTTCCGTGTCGCCCTTATTCCC
TTTTTTGCGGCATTTTGCCTTCCTGTTTTTGCTCACCCAGAAACGCTGGTGAAAGTAAAAGATGCTGAAG
ATCAGTTGGGTGCACGAGTGGGTTACATCGAACTGGATCTCAACAGCGGTAAGATCCTTGAGAGTTTTCG
CCCCGAAGAACGTTTTCCAATGATGAGCACTTTTAAAGTTCTGCTATGTGGCGCGGTATTATCCC
