[The description below was written by a language model from this plasmid's Addgene catalogue record.]
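Description:
pCMV2-OCT-HA-eGFP (also listed as pRK103) is a mammalian expression plasmid built on the pCMV(delta2) backbone, one of a graded series of vectors in which the CMV promoter has been truncated to reduce its strength. It is maintained in E. coli as a high-copy plasmid under ampicillin selection. It also carries a neomycin resistance marker, so transfected mammalian cells can be selected with G418. No feature table accompanies the record, so elements such as the bacterial origin and the polyadenylation signal are not explicitly listed. The use of a BGH reverse sequencing primer suggests a bovine growth hormone terminator lies downstream of the insert.

The insert, cloned between KpnI and EcoRI sites, encodes a three-part fusion: the mitochondrial leader sequence of rat ornithine carbamoyltransferase (OCT), an HA epitope tag, and eGFP. The OCT presequence is a classic matrix-targeting signal that directs import of an attached passenger protein across both mitochondrial membranes. The fusion therefore delivers HA-eGFP to the mitochondrial matrix, where it can be seen by its own fluorescence or detected with anti-HA antibodies. Driving it from the attenuated CMV promoter presumably keeps expression modest, which would help avoid the mislocalisation and organelle disturbance that can accompany strong overexpression.

The plasmid was deposited as part of a toolbox of reagents for studying ARF family GTPases. It is suited to use as a matrix marker, as a control for matrix targeting, or as a reference for localisation experiments that use the same OCT leader to send other proteins into mitochondria.
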