Addgene plasmid #67481: pCMV2-OCT-HA-eGFP
Purpose: Targets HA-eGFP to mitochondrial matrix
Depositing lab: Richard Kahn. Depositing organization: Emory University. Publication: Tool box: Plasmids for the expression or knockdown of human ARF Family GTPases (ARF/ARL/SAR) and their co-expression in bacteria with N-myristoyltransferases. Kerr SC, Kahn RA. Cell Logist. 2015 Sep 21;5(3):e1090523. doi: 10.1080/21592799.2015.1090523. eCollection 2015 Jul-Sep. PubMed 27057421.
Backbone
  Vector backbone: pCMV(delta2)
  Vector type: Mammalian Expression
  Selectable markers: Neomycin (select with G418)
Growth in bacteria
  Bacterial resistance: Ampicillin, 100 μg/mL
  Growth temperature: 37°C
  Growth strain: DH5alpha
  Copy number: High Copy
Gene/Insert
  Gene/Insert name: OCT-HA-eGFP (alt name: pRK103)
  Species: R. norvegicus (rat)
  Promoter: attenuated CMV
  Cloning method: Restriction Enzyme; 5′ cloning site KpnI (unknown if destroyed); 3′ cloning site EcoRI (unknown if destroyed)
  Sequencing primers: 5′ CMV-F; 3′ BGH-rev
Terms and licenses: Academic/Nonprofit Terms; Industry Terms: Not Available to Industry
Depositor comments: Additional References: (1) For pCMV0-6 vectors: Morita, et al (2012) Biotechniques (PMCID: 3759224); (2) For targeting proteins to the matrix using the leader sequence from ornithine carbamylase transferase (OCT): Horwich, et al (1985) EMBO J (PMCID: 554314); and (3) Harder, et al (2004) Current Biology 14:340-348
How to cite: pCMV2-OCT-HA-eGFP was a gift from Richard Kahn (Addgene plasmid # 67481 ; http://n2t.net/addgene:67481 ; RRID:Addgene_67481)
